Addgene plasmid #24421: PCLP-2/pCMV (100)
Depositing lab: Steven Rosen. Depositing organization: University of California, San Francisco (UCSF). Publication: Identification of endoglycan, a member of the CD34/podocalyxin family of sialomucins. Sassetti C, Van Zante A, Rosen SD. J Biol Chem. 2000 Mar 24. 275(12):9001-10. 10.1074/jbc.275.12.9001 PubMed 10722749.
Backbone
  Vector backbone: pCMV6-XL3
  Backbone manufacturer: Origene
  Backbone size w/o insert (bp): 4700
  Vector type: Mammalian Expression
Growth in bacteria
  Bacterial resistance: Ampicillin, 100 μg/mL
  Growth temperature: 37°C
  Growth strain: DH5alpha
  Copy number: High Copy
Gene/Insert
  Gene/Insert name: PCLP-2 (alt name: Endoglycan)
  Species: H. sapiens (human)
  Insert size (bp): 2265
  Entrez Gene: PODXL2 (a.k.a. PODLX2)
  Cloning method: Restriction Enzyme; 5′ cloning site EcoRI (unknown if destroyed); 3′ cloning site SalI (unknown if destroyed)
  Sequencing primers: 5′ CMV-F
Terms and licenses: Academic/Nonprofit Terms; Industry Terms: Not Available to Industry
Depositor comments: Full length PCLP-2 clone isolated from Origens fetal Brain Library clone #G11H9-11b A S207F mutation in the gene has no known effect on function.
How to cite: PCLP-2/pCMV (100) was a gift from Steven Rosen (Addgene plasmid # 24421 ; http://n2t.net/addgene:24421 ; RRID:Addgene_24421)
