[The description below was written by a language model from this plasmid's Addgene catalogue record.]
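Description:
PCLP-2/pCMV (100) is a mammalian expression plasmid built on the commercial pCMV6-XL3 backbone (about 4.7 kb without insert). It is maintained in E. coli as a high-copy plasmid under ampicillin selection. The record gives no feature table, so the origin of replication, polyadenylation signal and other backbone elements are not itemised. The backbone name and the use of a CMV forward sequencing primer indicate that the insert sits downstream of a cytomegalovirus immediate-early promoter, which drives strong constitutive transcription in most transfected mammalian cell lines. No mammalian selection marker is recorded.

The payload is a full-length human cDNA of roughly 2.3 kb encoding PCLP-2 (podocalyxin-like protein 2), also called endoglycan, the product of the PODXL2 gene. This protein belongs to the CD34/podocalyxin family of sialomucins. The clone was isolated from a fetal brain cDNA library and lies between EcoRI (5′) and SalI (3′) sites, although the record does not state whether these sites remain intact. No epitope tags, fusion partners or reporters are listed, so the protein appears to be expressed in native, untagged form. The depositor notes that the coding sequence carries an S207F substitution with no known effect on function.

The construct is suited to expressing endoglycan in cultured mammalian cells, for example to study its biosynthesis, glycosylation and other post-translational modification, localisation, or ligand interactions in comparison with other family members. It can also serve as a source of the cDNA for subcloning.
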