>Addgene plasmid #24421 | PCLP-2/pCMV (100) | addgene partial sequence | sequence record 30197 | 24421 with hPCLP-2-F (GCCCAAGATGAATCTGGTTG)
GAGGAGGAGAGAGGAAGAGGAAGAGGAGGAGAGGGAGAAGGAAGAGGTAGAGAAACAAGAGGAGGAGGAA
GAGGAGGAGCTGCTCCCTGTGAATGGATCCCAAGAAGAAGCCAAGCCTCAGGTCCGTGACTTTTTTCTCA
CCAGCAGCAGCCAGACCCCAGGGGCCACCAAAAGCAGGCATGAAGACTCCGGGGACCAGGCCTCATCAGG
TGTGGAGGTGGAGAGCAGCATGGGGCCCAGCTTGCTGCTGCCTTCAGTCACCCCAACTACAGTGACTCCG
GGGGACCAGGACTCCACCAGCCAAGAGGCAGAGGCCACAGTGCTGCCAGCTGCAGGGCTTGGGGTAGAGT
TCGAGGCTCCTCAGGAAGCAAGCGAGGAAGCCACTGCAGGAGCAGCTGGTTTGTCTGGCCAGCACGAGGA
GGTGCCGGCCTTGCCTTCATTCCCTCAAACCACAGCTCCCAGTGGGGCCGAGCACCCAGATGAAGATCCC
CTTGGCTCTAGAACCTCAGCCTCTTCCCCACTGGCCCCTGGAGACATGGAACTGACACCTTCCTCTGCTA
CCTTGGGACAAGAAGATCTCAACCAGCAGCTCCTAGAAGGGCAGGCAGCTGAAGCTCAATCCAG
