>Addgene plasmid #24421 | PCLP-2/pCMV (100) | addgene partial sequence | sequence record 30198 | 24421 with CMV-F
AGCTCGTTTAGTGAACCGTCAGAATTTTGTAATACGACTCACTATAGGGCGGCCGCGAATTCGGCACGAG
GACCATGGGCCGGCTGCTGCGGGCCGCCCGGCTGCCGCCGCTGCTTTCGCCGCTGCTGCTTCTGCTGGTT
GGGGGAGCGTTCCTGGGTGCCTGTGTGGCTGGGTCTGATGAGCCTGGCCCAGAGGGCCTCACCTCCACCT
CCCTGCTAGACCTCCTGCTGCCCACTGGCTTGGAGCCACTGGACTCAGAGGAGCCTAGTGAGACCATGGG
CCTGGGAGCTGGGCTGGGAGCCCCTGGCTCAGGCTTCCCCAGCGAAGAGAATGAAGAGTCTCGGATTCTG
CAGCCACCACAGTACTTCTGGGAAGAGGAGGAAGAGCTGAATGACTCAAGTCTGGACCTGGGACCCACTG
CAGATTATGTTTTTCCTGACTTAACTGAGAAGGCAGGTTCCATTGAAGACACTAGCCAGGCTCAAGAGCT
GCCAAACCTCCCCTCTCCCTTGCCCAAGATGAATCTGGTTGAGCCTCCCTGGCATATGCCTCCCAGAGAG
GAGGAAGAAGAGGAAGAGGAAGAGGAGGAGAGGGAGAAGGAAGAGGTAGAGAAACAAGAGGAGGAGGAAG
AGGAGGAGCTGCTCCCTGTGAATGGATCCCAAGAAGAAGCCAAGCCTCANGTCCGTGACTTTTTTTCTCA
CCAGCAGCAGCCAGACCCCAGGGGCCACCAAAAGCAGGCATGAAGACTCCGGGGGACCAG
